>Addgene plasmid #74869 | pGWB527 | depositor full sequence | sequence record 141544 | pGWB527 sequence 12041 bps
TTTCACGCCCTTTTAAATATCCGATTATTCTAATAAACGCTCTTTTCTCTTAGGTTTACCCGCCAATATA
TCCTGTCAAACACTGATAGTTTAAACTGAAGGCGGGAAACGACAATCTGATCCAAGCTCAAGCTGCTCTA
GCATTCGCCATTCAGGCTGCGCAACTGTTGGGAAGGGCGATCGGTGCGGGCCTCTTCGCTATTACGCCAG
CTGGCGAAAGGGGGATGTGCTGCAAGGCGATTAAGTTGGGTAACGCCAGGGTTTTCCCAGTCACGACGTT
GTAAAACGACGGCCAGTGCCAAGCTTGCATGCCTGCAGGTCCCCAGATTAGCCTTTTCAATTTCAGAAAG
AATGCTAACCCACAGATGGTTAGAGAGGCTTACGCAGCAGGTCTCATCAAGACGATCTACCCGAGCAATA
ATCTCCAGGAAATCAAATACCTTCCCAAGAAGGTTAAAGATGCAGTCAAAAGATTCAGGACTAACTGCAT
CAAGAACACAGAGAAAGATATATTTCTCAAGATCAGAAGTACTATTCCAGTATGGACGATTCAAGGCTTG
CTTCACAAACCAAGGCAAGTAATAGAGATTGGAGTCTCTAAAAAGGTAGTTCCCACTGAATCAAAGGCCA
TGGAGTCAAAGATTCAAATAGAGGACCTAACAGAACTCGCCGTAAAGACTGGCGAACAGTTCATACAGAG
TCTCTTACGACTCAATGACAAGAAGAAAATCTTCGTCAACATGGTGGAGCACGACACACTTGTCTACTCC
AAAAATATCAAAGATACAGTCTCAGAAGACCAAAGGGCAATTGAGACTTTTCAACAAAGGGTAATATCCG
GAAACCTCCTCGGATTCCATTGCCCAGCTATCTGTCACTTTATTGTGAAGATAGTGGAAAAGGAAGGTGG
CTCCTACAAATGCCATCATTGCGATAAAGGAAAGGCCATCGTTGAAGATGCCTCTGCCGACAGTGGTCCC
AAAGATGGACCCCCACCCACGAGGAGCATCGTGGAAAAAGAAGACGTTCCAACCACGTCTTCAAAGCAAG
TGGATTGATGTGATATCTCCACTGACGTAAGGGATGACGCACAATCCCACTATCCTTCGCAAGACCCTTC
CTCTATATAAGGAAGTTCATTTCATTTGGAGAGAACACGGGGGACTCTAGAATGAGCATGGCTAGCATGA
CTGGTGGACAGCAAATGGGTGCTGTTATCACAAGTTTGTACAAAAAAGCTGAACGAGAAACGTAAAATGA
TATAAATATCAATATATTAAATTAGATTTTGCATAAAAAACAGACTACATAATACTGTAAAACACAACAT
ATCCAGTCACTATGGCGGCCCCTCGAGGGGCCGCATTAGGCACCCCAGGCTTTACACTTTATGCTTCCGG
CTCGTATAATGTGTGGATTTTGAGTTAGGATCCGGCGAGATTTTCAGGAGCTAAGGAAGCTAAAATGGAG
AAAAAAATCACTGGATATACCACCGTTGATATATCCCAATGGCATCGTAAAGAACATTTTGAGGCATTTC
AGTCAGTTGCTCAATGTACCTATAACCAGACCGTTCAGCTGGATATTACGGCCTTTTTAAAGACCGTAAA
GAAAAATAAGCACAAGTTTTATCCGGCCTTTATTCACATTCTTGCCCGCCTGATGAATGCTCATCCGGAA
TTCCGTATGGCAATGAAAGACGGTGAGCTGGTGATATGGGATAGTGTTCACCCTTGTTACACCGTTTTCC
ATGAGCAAACTGAAACGTTTTCATCGCTCTGGAGTGAATACCACGACGATTTCCGGCAGTTTCTACACAT
ATATTCGCAAGATGTGGCGTGTTACGGTGAAAACCTGGCCTATTTCCCTAAAGGGTTTATTGAGAATATG
TTTTTCGTCTCAGCCAATCCCTGGGTGAGTTTCACCAGTTTTGATTTAAACGTGGCCAATATGGACAACT
TCTTCGCCCCCGTTTTCACCATGGGCAAATATTATACGCAAGGCGACAAGGTGCTGATGCCGCTGGCGAT
TCAGGTTCATCATGCCGTCTGTGATGGCTTCCATGTCGGCAGAATGCTTAATGAATTACAACAGTACTGC
GATGAGTGGCAGGGCGGGGCGTAAACGCGTGGATCCGGCTTACTAAAAGCCAGATAACAGTATGCGTATT
TGCGCGCTGATTTTTGCGGTATAAGAATATATACTGATATGTATACCCGAAGTATGTCAAAAAGAGGTGT
GCTATGAAGCAGCGTATTACAGTGACAGTTGACAGCGACAGCTATCAGTTGCTCAAGGCATATATGATGT
CAATATCTCCGGTCTGGTAAGCACAACCATGCAGAATGAAGCCCGTCGTCTGCGTGCCGAACGCTGGAAA
GCGGAAAATCAGGAAGGGATGGCTGAGGTCGCCCGGTTTATTGAAATGAACGGCTCTTTTGCTGACGAGA
ACAGGGACTGGTGAAATGCAGTTTAAGGTTTACACCTATAAAAGAGAGAGCCGTTATCGTCTGTTTGTGG
ATGTACAGAGTGATATTATTGACACGCCCGGGCGACGGATGGTGATCCCCCTGGCCAGTGCACGTCTGCT
GTCAGATAAAGTCTCCCGTGAACTTTACCCGGTGGTGCATATCGGGGATGAAAGCTGGCGCATGATGACC
ACCGATATGGCCAGTGTGCCGGTCTCCGTTATCGGGGAAGAAGTGGCTGATCTCAGCCACCGCGAAAATG
ACATCAAAAACGCCATTAACCTGATGTTCTGGGGAATATAAATGTCAGGCTCCCTTATACACAGCCAGTC
TGCAGGTCGACCATAGTGACTGGATATGTTGTGTTTTACAGTATTATGTAGTCTGTTTTTTATGCAAAAT
CTAATTTAATATATTGATATTTATATCATTTTACGTTTCTCGTTCAGCTTTCTTGTACAAAGTGGTGATA
ACCTAGAGCTCGAATTTCCCCGATCGTTCAAACATTTGGCAATAAAGTTTCTTAAGATTGAATCCTGTTG
CCGGTCTTGCGATGATTATCATATAATTTCTGTTGAATTACGTTAAGCATGTAATAATTAACATGTAATG
CATGACGTTATTTATGAGATGGGTTTTTATGATTAGAGTCCCGCAATTATACATTTAATACGCGATAGAA
AACAAAATATAGCGCGCAAACTAGGATAAATTATCGCGCGCGGTGTCATCTATGTTACTAGATCGGGAAT
TGGTTCCGGAACCAATTCGTAATCATGGTCATAGCTGTTTCCTGTGTGAAATTGTTATCCGCTCACAATT
CCACACAACATACGAGCCGGAAGCATAAAGTGTAAAGCCTGGGGTGCCTAATGAGTGAGCTAACTCACAT
TAGGCTGAATTAGGCGCGCCTATTTCTATTAATTCCCGATCTAGTAACATAGATGACACCGCGCGCGATA
ATTTATCCTAGTTTGCGCGCTATATTTTGTTTTCTATCGCGTATTAAATGTATAATTGCGGGACTCTAAT
CATAAAAACCCATCTCATAAATAACGTCATGCATTACATGTTAATTATTACATGCTTAACGTAATTCAAC
AGAAATTATATGATAATCATCGCAAGACCGGCAACAGGATTCAATCTTAAGAAACTTTATTGCCAAATGT
TTGAACGATCGGGGAAATTCGGGGGATCGATCCCGCGAACTGTGGACGAGAACTGTGCCACCAAGCGTAA
GGCCGTTCTCTCGCATTTGCCTTGCTAGGCTCGCGCGAGTTGCTGGCTGAGGCGTTCTCGAAATCAGCTC
TTGTTCGGTCGGCATCTACTCTATTCCTTTGCCCTCGGACGAGTGCTGGGGCGTCGGTTTCCACTATCGG
CGAGTACTTCTACACAGCCATCGGTCCAGACGGCCGCGCTTCTGCGGGCGATTTGTGTACGCCCGACAGT
CCCGGCTCCGGATCGGACGATTGCGTCGCATCGACCCTGCGCCCAAGCTGCATCATCGAAATTGCCGTCA
ACCAAGCTCTGATAGAGTTGGTCAAGACCAATGCGGAGCATATACGCCCGGAGCCGCGGCGATCCTGCAA
GCTCCGGATGCCTCCGCTCGAAGTAGCGCGTCTGCTGCTCCATACAAGCCAACCACGGCCTCCAGAAGAA
GATGTTGGCGACCTCGTATTGGGAATCCCCGAACATCGCCTCGCTCCAGTCAATGACCGCTGTTATGCGG
CCATTGTCCGTCAGGACATTGTTGGAGCCGAAATCCGCGTGCACGAGGTGCCGGACTTCGGGGCAGTCCT
CGGCCCAAAGCATCAGCTCATCGAGAGCCTGCGCGACGGACGCACTGACGGTGTCGTCCATCACAGTTTG
CCAGTGATACACATGGGGATCAGCAATCGCGCATATGAAATCACGCCATGTAGTGTATTGACCGATTCCT
TGCGGTCCGAATGGGCCGAACCCGCTCGTCTGGCTAAGATCGGCCGCAGCGATCGCATCCATGGCCTCCG
CGACCGGCTGCAGAACAGCGGGCAGTTCGGTTTCAGGCAGGTCTTGCAACGTGACACCCTGTGCACGGCG
GGAGATGCAATAGGTCAGGCTCTCGCTGAATGCCCCAATGTCAAGCACTTCCGGAATCGGGAGCGCGGCC
GATGCAAAGTGCCGATAAACATAACGATCTTTGTAGAAACCATCGGCGCAGCTATTTACCCGCAGGACAT
ATCCACGCCCTCCTACATCGAAGCTGAAAGCACGAGATTCTTCGCCCTCCGAGAGCTGCATCAGGTCGGA
GACGCTGTCGAACTTTTCGATCAGAAACTTCTCGACAGACGTCGCGGTGAGTTCAGGCTTTTTCATATCT
TATTGCCCCCCGGGATCAGATCTGGATTGAGAGTGAATATGAGACTCTAATTGGATACCGAGGGGAATTT
ATGGAACGTCAGTGGAGCATTTTTGACAAGAAATATTTGCTAGCTGATAGTGACCTTAGGCGACTTTTGA
ACGCGCAATAATGGTTTCTGACGTATGTGCTTAGCTCATTAAACTCCAGAAACCCGCGGCTGAGTGGCTC
CTTCAACGTTGCGGTTCTGTCAGTTCCAAACGTAAAACGGCTTGTCCCGCGTCATCGGCGGGGGTCATAA
CGTGACTCCCTTAATTCTCCGCTCATGATCTTGATCCCCTGCGCCATCAGATCCTTGGCGGCAAGAAAGC
CATCCAGTTTACTTTGCAGGGCTTCCCAACCTTACCAGAGGGCGCCCCAGCTGGCAATTCCGGTTCGCTT
GCTGTCCATAAAACCGCCCAGTCTAGCTATCGCCATGTAAGCCCACTGCAAGCTACCTGCTTTCTCTTTG
CGCTTGCGTTTTCCCTTGTCCAGATAGCCCAGTAGCTGACATTCATCCGGGGTCAGCACCGTTTCTGCGG
ACTGGCTTTCTACGTGTTCCGCTTCCTTTAGCAGCCCTTGCGCCCTGAGTGCTTGCGGCAGCGTGAAGCT
GATCCGTCGAGATTAATAGAAATAAATTCAGCCTAATTCGGCGTTAATTCAGTACATTAAAAACGTCCGC
AATGTGTTATTAAGTTGTCTAAGCGTCAATTTGTTTACACCACAATATATCCTGCCACCAGCCAGCCAAC
AGCTCCCCGACCGGCAGCTCGGCACAAAATCACCACTCGATACAGGCAGCCCATCAGTCCGGGACGGCGT
CAGCGGGAGAGCCGTTGTAAGGCGGCAGACTTTGCTCATGTTACCGATGCTATTCGGAAGAACGGCAACT
AAGCTGCCGGGTTTGAAACACGGATGATCTCGCGGAGGGTAGCATGTTGATTGTAACGATGACAGAGCGT
TGCTGCCTGTGATCAATTCGGGCACGAACCCAGTGGACATAAGCCTGTTCGGTTCGTAAGCTGTAATGCA
AGTAGCGTATGCGCTCACGCAACTGGTCCAGAACCTTGACCGAACGCAGCGGTGGTAACGGCGCAGTGGC
GGTTTTCATGGCTTGTTATGACTGTTTTTTTGGGGTACAGTCTATGCCTCGGGCATCCAAGCAGCAAGCG
CGTTACGCCGTGGGTCGATGTTTGATGTTATGGAGCAGCAACGATGTTACGCAGCAGGGCAGTCGCCCTA
AAACAAAGTTAAACATCATGGGGGAAGCGGTGATCGCCGAAGTATCGACTCAACTATCAGAGGTAGTTGG
CGTCATCGAGCGCCATCTCGAACCGACGTTGCTGGCCGTACATTTGTACGGCTCCGCAGTGGATGGCGGC
CTGAAGCCACACAGTGATATTGATTTGCTGGTTACGGTGACCGTAAGGCTTGATGAAACAACGCGGCGAG
CTTTGATCAACGACCTTTTGGAAACTTCGGCTTCCCCTGGAGAGAGCGAGATTCTCCGCGCTGTAGAAGT
CACCATTGTTGTGCACGACGACATCATTCCGTGGCGTTATCCAGCTAAGCGCGAACTGCAATTTGGAGAA
TGGCAGCGCAATGACATTCTTGCAGGTATCTTCGAGCCAGCCACGATCGACATTGATCTGGCTATCTTGC
TGACAAAAGCAAGAGAACATAGCGTTGCCTTGGTAGGTCCAGCGGCGGAGGAACTCTTTGATCCGGTTCC
TGAACAGGATCTATTTGAGGCGCTAAATGAAACCTTAACGCTATGGAACTCGCCGCCCGACTGGGCTGGC
GATGAGCGAAATGTAGTGCTTACGTTGTCCCGCATTTGGTACAGCGCAGTAACCGGCAAAATCGCGCCGA
AGGATGTCGCTGCCGACTGGGCAATGGAGCGCCTGCCGGCCCAGTATCAGCCCGTCATACTTGAAGCTAG
ACAGGCTTATCTTGGACAAGAAGAAGATCGCTTGGCCTCGCGCGCAGATCAGTTGGAAGAATTTGTCCAC
TACGTGAAAGGCGAGATCACCAAGGTAGTCGGCAAATAATGTCTAGCTAGAAATTCGTTCAAGCCGACGC
CGCTTCGCGGCGCGGCTTAACTCAAGCGTTAGATGCACTAAGCACATAATTGCTCACAGCCAAACTATCA
GGTCAAGTCTGCTTTTATTATTTTTAAGCGTGCATAATAAGCCCTACACAAATTGGGAGATATATCATGC
ATGACCAAAATCCCTTAACGTGAGTTTTCGTTCCACTGAGCGTCAGACCCCGTAGAAAAGATCAAAGGAT
CTTCTTGAGATCCTTTTTTTCTGCGCGTAATCTGCTGCTTGCAAACAAAAAAACCACCGCTACCAGCGGT
GGTTTGTTTGCCGGATCAAGAGCTACCAACTCTTTTTCCGAAGGTAACTGGCTTCAGCAGAGCGCAGATA
CCAAATACTGTCCTTCTAGTGTAGCCGTAGTTAGGCCACCACTTCAAGAACTCTGTAGCACCGCCTACAT
ACCTCGCTCTGCTAATCCTGTTACCAGTGGCTGCTGCCAGTGGCGATAAGTCGTGTCTTACCGGGTTGGA
CTCAAGACGATAGTTACCGGATAAGGCGCAGCGGTCGGGCTGAACGGGGGGTTCGTGCACACAGCCCAGC
TTGGAGCGAACGACCTACACCGAACTGAGATACCTACAGCGTGAGCTATGAGAAAGCGCCACGCTTCCCG
AAGGGAGAAAGGCGGACAGGTATCCGGTAAGCGGCAGGGTCGGAACAGGAGAGCGCACGAGGGAGCTTCC
AGGGGGAAACGCCTGGTATCTTTATAGTCCTGTCGGGTTTCGCCACCTCTGACTTGAGCGTCGATTTTTG
TGATGCTCGTCAGGGGGGCGGAGCCTATGGAAAAACGCCAGCAACGCGGCCTTTTTACGGTTCCTGGCCT
TTTGCTGGCCTTTTGCTCACATGTTCTTTCCTGCGTTATCCCCTGATTCTGTGGATAACCGTATTACCGC
CTTTGAGTGAGCTGATACCGCTCGCCGCAGCCGAACGACCGAGCGCAGCGAGTCAGTGAGCGAGGAAGCG
GAAGAGCGCCTGATGCGGTATTTTCTCCTTACGCATCTGTGCGGTATTTCACACCGCATATGGTGCACTC
TCAGTACAATCTGCTCTGATGCCGCATAGTTAAGCCAGTATACACTCCGCTATCGCTACGTGACTGGGTC
ATGGCTGCGCCCCGACACCCGCCAACACCCGCTGACGCGCCCTGACGGGCTTGTCTGCTCCCGGCATCCG
CTTACAGACAAGCTGTGACCGTCTCCGGGAGCTGCATGTGTCAGAGGTTTTCACCGTCATCACCGAAACG
CGCGAGGCAGGGTGCCTTGATGTGGGCGCCGGCGGTCGAGTGGCGACGGCGCGGCTTGTCCGCGCCCTGG
TAGATTGCCTGGCCGTAGGCCAGCCATTTTTGAGCGGCCAGCGGCCGCGATAGGCCGACGCGAAGCGGCG
GGGCGTAGGGAGCGCAGCGACCGAAGGGTAGGCGCTTTTTGCAGCTCTTCGGCTGTGCGCTGGCCAGACA
GTTATGCACAGGCCAGGCGGGTTTTAAGAGTTTTAATAAGTTTTAAAGAGTTTTAGGCGGAAAAATCGCC
TTTTTTCTCTTTTATATCAGTCACTTACATGTGTGACCGGTTCCCAATGTACGGCTTTGGGTTCCCAATG
TACGGGTTCCGGTTCCCAATGTACGGCTTTGGGTTCCCAATGTACGTGCTATCCACAGGAAAGAGACCTT
TTCGACCTTTTTCCCCTGCTAGGGCAATTTGCCCTAGCATCTGCTCCGTACATTAGGAACCGGCGGATGC
TTCGCCCTCGATCAGGTTGCGGTAGCGCATGACTAGGATCGGGCCAGCCTGCCCCGCCTCCTCCTTCAAA
TCGTACTCCGGCAGGTCATTTGACCCGATCAGCTTGCGCACGGTGAAACAGAACTTCTTGAACTCTCCGG
CGCTGCCACTGCGTTCGTAGATCGTCTTGAACAACCATCTGGCTTCTGCCTTGCCTGCGGCGCGGCGTGC
CAGGCGGTAGAGAAAACGGCCGATGCCGGGATCGATCAAAAAGTAATCGGGGTGAACCGTCAGCACGTCC
GGGTTCTTGCCTTCTGTGATCTCGCGGTACATCCAATCAGCTAGCTCGATCTCGATGTACTCCGGCCGCC
CGGTTTCGCTCTTTACGATCTTGTAGCGGCTAATCAAGGCTTCACCCTCGGATACCGTCACCAGGCGGCC
GTTCTTGGCCTTCTTCGTACGCTGCATGGCAACGTGCGTGGTGTTTAACCGAATGCAGGTTTCTACCAGG
TCGTCTTTCTGCTTTCCGCCATCGGCTCGCCGGCAGAACTTGAGTACGTCCGCAACGTGTGGACGGAACA
CGCGGCCGGGCTTGTCTCCCTTCCCTTCCCGGTATCGGTTCATGGATTCGGTTAGATGGGAAACCGCCAT
CAGTACCAGGTCGTAATCCCACACACTGGCCATGCCGGCCGGCCCTGCGGAAACCTCTACGTGCCCGTCT
GGAAGCTCGTAGCGGATCACCTCGCCAGCTCGTCGGTCACGCTTCGACAGACGGAAAACGGCCACGTCCA
TGATGCTGCGACTATCGCGGGTGCCCACGTCATAGAGCATCGGAACGAAAAAATCTGGTTGCTCGTCGCC
CTTGGGCGGCTTCCTAATCGACGGCGCACCGGCTGCCGGCGGTTGCCGGGATTCTTTGCGGATTCGATCA
GCGGCCGCTTGCCACGATTCACCGGGGCGTGCTTCTGCCTCGATGCGTTGCCGCTGGGCGGCCTGCGCGG
CCTTCAACTTCTCCACCAGGTCATCACCCAGCGCCGCGCCGATTTGTACCGGGCCGGATGGTTTGCGACC
GCTCACGCCGATTCCTCGGGCTTGGGGGTTCCAGTGCCATTGCAGGGCCGGCAGACAACCCAGCCGCTTA
CGCCTGGCCAACCGCCCGTTCCTCCACACATGGGGCATTCCACGGCGTCGGTGCCTGGTTGTTCTTGATT
TTCCATGCCGCCTCCTTTAGCCGCTAAAATTCATCTACTCATTTATTCATTTGCTCATTTACTCTGGTAG
CTGCGCGATGTATTCAGATAGCAGCTCGGTAATGGTCTTGCCTTGGCGTACCGCGTACATCTTCAGCTTG
GTGTGATCCTCCGCCGGCAACTGAAAGTTGACCCGCTTCATGGCTGGCGTGTCTGCCAGGCTGGCCAACG
TTGCAGCCTTGCTGCTGCGTGCGCTCGGACGGCCGGCACTTAGCGTGTTTGTGCTTTTGCTCATTTTCTC
TTTACCTCATTAACTCAAATGAGTTTTGATTTAATTTCAGCGGCCAGCGCCTGGACCTCGCGGGCAGCGT
CGCCCTCGGGTTCTGATTCAAGAACGGTTGTGCCGGCGGCGGCAGTGCCTGGGTAGCTCACGCGCTGCGT
GATACGGGACTCAAGAATGGGCAGCTCGTACCCGGCCAGCGCCTCGGCAACCTCACCGCCGATGCGCGTG
CCTTTGATCGCCCGCGACACGACAAAGGCCGCTTGTAGCCTTCCATCCGTGACCTCAATGCGCTGCTTAA
CCAGCTCCACCAGGTCGGCGGTGGCCCATATGTCGTAAGGGCTTGGCTGCACCGGAATCAGCACGAAGTC
GGCTGCCTTGATCGCGGACACAGCCAAGTCCGCCGCCTGGGGCGCTCCGTCGATCACTACGAAGTCGCGC
CGGCCGATGGCCTTCACGTCGCGGTCAATCGTCGGGCGGTCGATGCCGACAACGGTTAGCGGTTGATCTT
CCCGCACGGCCGCCCAATCGCGGGCACTGCCCTGGGGATCGGAATCGACTAACAGAACATCGGCCCCGGC
GAGTTGCAGGGCGCGGGCTAGATGGGTTGCGATGGTCGTCTTGCCTGACCCGCCTTTCTGGTTAAGTACA
GCGATAACCTTCATGCGTTCCCCTTGCGTATTTGTTTATTTACTCATCGCATCATATACGCAGCGACCGC
ATGACGCAAGCTGTTTTACTCAAATACACATCACCTTTTTAGACGGCGGCGCTCGGTTTCTTCAGCGGCC
AAGCTGGCCGGCCAGGCCGCCAGCTTGGCATCAGACAAACCGGCCAGGATTTCATGCAGCCGCACGGTTG
AGACGTGCGCGGGCGGCTCGAACACGTACCCGGCCGCGATCATCTCCGCCTCGATCTCTTCGGTAATGAA
AAACGGTTCGTCCTGGCCGTCCTGGTGCGGTTTCATGCTTGTTCCTCTTGGCGTTCATTCTCGGCGGCCG
CCAGGGCGTCGGCCTCGGTCAATGCGTCCTCACGGAAGGCACCGCGCCGCCTGGCCTCGGTGGGCGTCAC
TTCCTCGCTGCGCTCAAGTGCGCGGTACAGGGTCGAGCGATGCACGCCAAGCAGTGCAGCCGCCTCTTTC
ACGGTGCGGCCTTCCTGGTCGATCAGCTCGCGGGCGTGCGCGATCTGTGCCGGGGTGAGGGTAGGGCGGG
GGCCAAACTTCACGCCTCGGGCCTTGGCGGCCTCGCGCCCGCTCCGGGTGCGGTCGATGATTAGGGAACG
CTCGAACTCGGCAATGCCGGCGAACACGGTCAACACCATGCGGCCGGCCGGCGTGGTGGTGTCGGCCCAC
GGCTCTGCCAGGCTACGCAGGCCCGCGCCGGCCTCCTGGATGCGCTCGGCAATGTCCAGTAGGTCGCGGG
TGCTGCGGGCCAGGCGGTCTAGCCTGGTCACTGTCACAACGTCGCCAGGGCGTAGGTGGTCAAGCATCCT
GGCCAGCTCCGGGCGGTCGCGCCTGGTGCCGGTGATCTTCTCGGAAAACAGCTTGGTGCAGCCGGCCGCG
TGCAGTTCGGCCCGTTGGTTGGTCAAGTCCTGGTCGTCGGTGCTGACGCGGGCATAGCCCAGCAGGCCAG
CGGCGGCGCTCTTGTTCATGGCGTAATGTCTCCGGTTCTAGTCGCAAGTATTCTACTTTATGCGACTAAA
ACACGCGACAAGAAAACGCCAGGAAAAGGGCAGGGCGGCAGCCTGTCGCGTAACTTAGGACTTGTGCGAC
ATGTCGTTTTCAGAAGACGGCTGCACTGAACGTCAGAAGCCGACTGCACTATAGCAGCGGAGGGGTTGGA
TCAAAGTACTTTGATCCCGAGGGGAACCCTGTGGTTGGCATGCACATACAAATGGACGAACGGATAAACC
T
Features (pLannotate 1.2.2; 31 found; start..end, strand, type, name):
     54..78      -  misc_feature   RB T-DNA repeat: right border repeat from nopaline C58 T-DNA
    144..298     -  CDS            lacZα (fragment): LacZα fragment of β-galactosidase; lacZ fragment
    301..321     -  misc_feature   MCS (fragment): pUC18/19 multiple cloning site
    812..1153    +  promoter       CaMV 35S promoter: strong constitutive promoter from cauliflower mosaic virus
   1178..1210    +  CDS            T7 tag (gene 10 leader): leader peptide from bacteriophage T7 gene 10 promotes efficient translation in E. coli
   1220..1344    +  protein_bind   attR1: mutant version of attR; recombination site for the Gateway® LR reaction LR Clonase™
   1381..1411    +  promoter       lac UV5 promoter: E. coli lac promoter with an "up" mutation
   1436..1464    +  promoter       cat promoter (fragment): promoter of the E. coli cat gene encoding chloramphenicol acetyltransferase
   1465..2124    +  CDS            CmR: chloramphenicol acetyltransferase; cat; confers resistance to chloramphenicol
   2303..2461    +  CDS            ccdA (fragment): CCDA_ECO57 - Also known as H, letA. Experimental evidence at protein level: Swiss-Prot protein existence level 1. Antitoxin component of a type II toxin-antitoxin (TA) system which inhibits the post-segregational killing (PSK) of plasmid-free cells, also referred to as a plasmid addiction system. Binds to and blocks the activity of CcdB; will also remove bound CcdB protein from the CcdB-GyrA complex by forming a CcdA-CcdB complex, a process termed rejuvenation. Functions as a transcriptional corepressor for the ccdAB operon, repression also requires CcdB (By similarity). From Escherichia coli
   2466..2768    +  CDS            ccdB: CCDB_ECOLI - Also known as G, letB, letD. Experimental evidence at protein level: Swiss-Prot protein existence level 1. Toxic component of a type II toxin-antitoxin (TA) system, functioning in plasmid maintainence. Responsible for the post- segregational killing (PSK) of plasmid-free cells, also referred to as a plasmid addiction system. Half-life of over 2 hours. Cell killing by CcdB is accompanied by filamentation, defects in chromosome and plasmid segregation, defects in cell division, formation of anucleate cells, decreased DNA synthesis and plasmid loss. Interferes with the activity of DN
   2812..2936    -  protein_bind   attR2: mutant version of attR; recombination site for the Gateway® LR reaction LR Clonase™
   2962..3214    +  terminator     NOS terminator: nopaline synthase terminator and poly(A) signal
   3270..3292    -  protein_bind   lac operator (fragment): The lac repressor binds to the lac operator to inhibit transcription in E. coli. This inhibition can be relieved by adding lactose or isopropyl-β-D-thiogalactopyranoside (IPTG). lac repressor encoded by lacI
   3296..3326    -  promoter       lac promoter: promoter for the E. coli lac operon
   3341..3362    -  protein_bind   CAP binding site: CAP binding activates transcription in the presence of cAMP. E. coli catabolite activator protein
   3398..3650    -  terminator     NOS terminator: nopaline synthase terminator and poly(A) signal
   3801..4826    -  CDS            HygR: aminoglycoside phosphotransferase from E. coli; aph(4)-Ia; confers resistance to hygromycin
   4878..5057    -  promoter       NOS promoter: nopaline synthase promoter
   5137..5466    -  CDS            tnpA (fragment): TN5P_ECOLX - Also known as tnp. Experimental evidence at protein level: Swiss-Prot protein existence level 1. Mediates transposition of transposon Tn5 by a 'cut and paste' mechanism. First, the monomeric transposase binds the 19 bp inverted DNA repeats flanking the transposon. Then, dimerization of the DNA- bound transposase creates a synaptic DNA complex. After nicking of the first DNA strand, excision of the transposon proceeds through a series of intermediates. The transposase then mediates the insertion of the transposon at a new site by strand transfer. The activity of the wild- type tran
   5563..5587    -  misc_feature   LB T-DNA repeat: left border repeat from nopaline C58 T-DNA
   5846..5869    +  promoter       Pc promoter (fragment): intI1 (promoter lies within the coding sequence); class 1 integron promoter
   6045..6101    +  CDS            GmR (fragment): gentamycin acetyltransferase; aacC1; confers resistance to gentamycin
   6112..6899    +  CDS            SmR (fragment): aminoglycoside adenylyltransferase (Murphy, 1985); aadA; confers resistance to spectinomycin and streptomycin
   7145..7733    +  rep_origin     ori: high-copy-number ColE1/pMB1/pBR322/pUC origin of replication
   7919..8059    -  misc_feature   bom: basis of mobility region from pBR322
   8161..8200    -  CDS            rop (fragment): Rop protein, which maintains plasmids at low copy number; rop
   8403..8597    -  rep_origin     pVS1 oriV: origin of replication for the Pseudomonas plasmid pVS1 (Heeb et al., 2000)
   8663..9736    -  CDS            pVS1 RepA: replication protein from the Pseudomonas plasmid pVS1 (Heeb et al., 2000)
  10165..10794   -  CDS            pVS1 StaA: stability protein from the Pseudomonas plasmid pVS1 (Heeb et al., 2000)
  11354..11755   -  CDS            Y4CG_SINFN (fragment): Protein inferred from homology: Swiss-Prot protein existence level 3. From Sinorhizobium fredii (strain NBRC 101917 / NGR234).
