[The description below was written by a language model from this plasmid's Addgene catalogue record and pLannotate feature annotations shown in this document.]
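Description:
pGWB527 is an empty Gateway destination vector of the binary type, built for Agrobacterium-mediated plant transformation and derived from pPZP221. In making it, the backbone's gentamycin marker was removed and replaced with a plant hygromycin-resistance cassette. The depositor's full sequence is about 12 kb. Outside the T-DNA, the plasmid carries a ColE1/pBR322-type origin with the bom mobilisation region for high-copy replication in E. coli. It also carries the pVS1 oriV, RepA and StaA functions, which support replication and stable maintenance in Agrobacterium. Bacterial selection relies on an aadA spectinomycin/streptomycin resistance gene, and only a short remnant of the gentamycin gene is annotated beside it.

Between the nopaline-type right and left T-DNA borders lie two plant expression units. The first places the CaMV 35S promoter upstream of a T7 epitope tag (the phage T7 gene 10 leader peptide). This is followed by an attR1–CmR–ccdB–attR2 Gateway cassette and a NOS terminator. An LR reaction with an entry clone replaces the chloramphenicol resistance and ccdB genes with the gene of interest, yielding a constitutively expressed protein with an N-terminal T7 tag. Because ccdB is toxic to ordinary E. coli, the unrecombined vector is propagated in a ccdB-tolerant strain under chloramphenicol and spectinomycin, and the toxin counter-selects non-recombinant plasmids after cloning. The second unit, NOS promoter–HPT–NOS terminator, lies near the left border in the opposite orientation and allows hygromycin selection of transformed plants. Leftover lacZα, lac promoter and Tn5 transposase fragments are cloning remnants. The vector is intended for creating epitope-tagged fusion constructs for transgenic plant analysis.
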