Addgene plasmid #74869: pGWB527
Purpose: (Empty Backbone) Gateway cloning compatible binary vector for N-terminal fusion with T7 (CaMV35S promoter).
Depositing lab: Tsuyoshi Nakagawa. Depositing organization: Shimane University. Publication: Improved Gateway binary vectors: high-performance vectors for creation of fusion constructs in transgenic analysis of plants. Nakagawa T, Suzuki T, Murata S, Nakamura S, Hino T, Maeo K, Tabata R, Kawai T, Tanaka K, Niwa Y, Watanabe Y, Nakamura K, Kimura T, Ishiguro S. Biosci Biotechnol Biochem. 2007 Aug;71(8):2095-100. Epub 2007 Aug 7. 10.1271/bbb.70216 PubMed 17690442.
Backbone
  Vector backbone: pPZP221
  Backbone manufacturer: Hajdukiewicz P., Svab Z. and Maliga P.
  Backbone size (bp): 8500
  Modifications to backbone: gentamycin-resistant marker was removed and hygromycin-resistant marker (NOS promoter:HPT:NOS terminator) was inserted
  Vector type: Plant Expression
  Promoter: CaMV35S
  Selectable markers: Hygromycin
Growth in bacteria
  Bacterial resistance: Chloramphenicol and Spectinomycin, 25 & 50 μg/mL
  Growth temperature: 37°C
  Growth strain: ccdB Survival
  Copy number: High Copy
Gene/Insert
  Cloning method: Gateway Cloning
Terms and licenses: Academic/Nonprofit Terms; Industry Terms: Not Available to Industry
How to cite: pGWB527 was a gift from Tsuyoshi Nakagawa (Addgene plasmid # 74869 ; http://n2t.net/addgene:74869 ; RRID:Addgene_74869)
