>Addgene plasmid #74869 | pGWB527 | addgene partial sequence | sequence record 162874 | CAT-R 5'-GCAACTGACTGAAATGCCTC-3'
GTATATCCAGTGATTTTTTTCTCCATTTTAGCTTCCTTAGCTCCTGAAAATCTCGACGGATCCTAACTCA
AAATCCACACATTATACGAGCCGGAAGCATAAAGTGTAAAGCCTGGGGTGCCTAATGCGGCCCCTCGAGG
CCTCGAGGCCTCGAGGGGCCGCCATAGTGACTGGANATGTTGTGTTTTACAGTATTNTGTAGTCTGTTTT
TTATGCAAAATCTAATTTAATATATTGATATTTATATCATTTTACGTTTCTCGTTCAGCTTTTTTGTACA
AACTTGTGATAACAGCACCCATTTGCTGTCCACCAGTCATGCTAGCCATGCTCATTCTAGAGTCCCCCGT
GTTCTCTCCAAATGAAATGAACTTCCTTATA
